>Addgene plasmid #36404 | pGEX-2T Crkl SH2SH3 | addgene partial sequence | sequence record 47869 | pGEX3
AGTCAGTCACGAATGAATTCCTATTTCCATGCTTTCCGTGTGGTGAGGATCTCACAAGCTTTTCGACATA
AGGGACAGGAATCATCCCAACCCGGCCATCCTTGTTCCGGGCACTCCACCACTGTTCTTCAGGCTTCTCT
ATTATCACTAGGATCTCACCCTTTTTAAAGGGCAGGTCTTCGGCATCATTCCCAGGAAAATCATACAGAG
TCCGTACATATTCCAGGTTATCTTCTGCTGTAGGCAGGTTGGGTGCTGAGACAGATCCCATTGGTGGGCT
TGGATACCTGGGCGCAGGCTCGATGAGGGTGGTGGTGTCCAGGTAGTGGATCTTGTAAAACTCCAGCAGG
GCCGGCAAATGGTCAAATTCCTGGTCCCCGATCTTAAAACGGCGGTTGGGCAGCGAGTTGATGATGTAGT
GGGAGACCCGCGAGTTCTCGGACACCGACAGCACATAGTCCCCAGGGCAGGTGGAAGAATCGCGGACGAG
GAACATACCGTGGCGCTGGCCCTGGAGCCGGGTCTGCGCCTCCTGGCGAGACACCGGCCCCATATACCAG
GCGGAGCGGTCCGAGGAGTCGATACCGTCGGGGGATCCACGCGGAACCAGATCCGATTTTGGAGGATGGT
CGCCACCACCAAACGTGGCTTGCCAGCCCTGCAAAGGCCATGCTATATACTTGCTGGATTTCAAGTACTT
ATCAATTTGTGGGATAGCTTCAATACGTTTTTTAAAACAAACTAATTTTGGGAACGCATCCAGGCACATT
GGGTCCATGT
