[The description below was written by a language model from this plasmid's Addgene catalogue record.]
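Description:
pGEX-2T Crkl SH2SH3 is a bacterial expression plasmid built on the pGEX-2T backbone, designed to produce a fragment of the human adaptor protein CRKL as a glutathione S-transferase fusion in E. coli. It is selected with ampicillin; the record lists the copy number as unknown and provides no feature table, so the origin of replication and promoter are not explicitly documented. Vectors of the pGEX series generally drive the GST fusion from an IPTG-inducible tac promoter, and pGEX-2T typically places a thrombin cleavage site between GST and the inserted sequence, but these elements are inferred from the backbone name rather than stated in the entry.

The insert is about 550 bp and encodes residues 7-195 of CRKL, covering the SH2 domain and the N-terminal SH3 domain, with GST fused at the N terminus. It was cloned by restriction digestion, joining a TaqI end of the fragment to the vector's SmaI site (destroyed in the process), with an EcoRI site retained at the 3′ end. SH2 domains bind phosphotyrosine-containing motifs and SH3 domains bind proline-rich sequences, so a purified GST fusion carrying both modules is well suited to glutathione-bead pulldown and in vitro binding experiments that identify or map CRKL interaction partners. This fits the associated work, which examined CRKL in complex with tyrosine-phosphorylated Cbl in Philadelphia chromosome-positive leukemia. By isolating these two domains from the rest of the protein, the construct can help assign which region of CRKL mediates a given interaction.
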