Addgene plasmid #36404: pGEX-2T Crkl SH2SH3
Depositing lab: Nora Heisterkamp. Depositing organization: Children's Hospital Los Angeles. Publication: Crkl is complexed with tyrosine-phosphorylated Cbl in Ph-positive leukemia. de Jong R, ten Hoeve J, Heisterkamp N, Groffen J. J Biol Chem. 1995 Sep 15;270(37):21468-71. 10.1074/jbc.270.37.21468 PubMed 7545163.
Backbone
  Vector backbone: pGEX-2T
  Vector type: Bacterial Expression
Growth in bacteria
  Bacterial resistance: Ampicillin, 100 μg/mL
  Growth temperature: 37°C
  Growth strain: DH5alpha
  Copy number: Unknown
Gene/Insert
  Gene/Insert name: Crkl SH2 and N-terminal SH3 domains
  Species: H. sapiens (human)
  Insert size (bp): 550
  Entrez Gene: CRKL
  Tag / fusion protein: GST (N terminal on insert)
  Cloning method: Restriction Enzyme; 5′ cloning site TaqI into SmaI (destroyed during cloning); 3′ cloning site EcoRI (not destroyed)
  Sequencing primers: 5′ pGEX-5; 3′ pGEX-3
Terms and licenses: Academic/Nonprofit Terms; Industry Terms: Not Available to Industry
Depositor comments: This construct includes the SH2 domain and N- terminal SH3 domains of Crkl, including residues 7-195. Constructed by Johanna ten Hoeve. Reference: PMID 9053848.
How to cite: pGEX-2T Crkl SH2SH3 was a gift from Nora Heisterkamp (Addgene plasmid # 36404 ; http://n2t.net/addgene:36404 ; RRID:Addgene_36404)
